Addgene plasmid #145999: pAc5.1B-EGFP-DmOskar_C
Purpose: Insect Expression of DmOskar
Depositing lab: Elisa Izaurralde. Depositing organization: Max Planck Institute for Developmental Biology.
Backbone
  Vector backbone: Unknown
  Vector type: Insect Expression
Growth in bacteria
  Bacterial resistance: Ampicillin, 100 μg/mL
  Growth temperature: 37°C
  Growth strain: DH5alpha
  Copy number: Low Copy
Gene/Insert
  Gene/Insert name: DmOskar
  Species: D. melanogaster (fly)
  Entrez Gene: osk (a.k.a. Dmel_CG10901, CG10901, Dm-osk, Dmel\CG10901, OSK, Osk, Oskar, norka)
  Cloning method: Unknown
Terms and licenses: Academic/Nonprofit Terms; Industry Terms: Not Available to Industry
Depositor comments: ORF extracted from NCBI:NM_169248.2. Plasmids from this collection were made available to the research community and donated after the lab closed. Please note that the sequence provided by the depositing laboratory may be theoretical/predicted or based on Sanger sequencing results. There may be discrepancies between sequencing results obtained by Addgene and the depositor sequence. If an Addgene verified sequence is not available, please contact before placing your order to request that our lab fully sequence the plasmid.
How to cite: pAc5.1B-EGFP-DmOskar_C was a gift from Elisa Izaurralde (Addgene plasmid # 145999 ; http://n2t.net/addgene:145999 ; RRID:Addgene_145999)
