[The description below was written by a language model from this plasmid's Addgene catalogue record and pLannotate feature annotations shown in this document.]
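Description:
pAc5.1B-EGFP-DmOskar_C is a 7,862 nt insect expression plasmid for producing a GFP-tagged form of the Drosophila melanogaster Oskar protein. The catalogue lists the backbone as unknown, although the name and the annotated elements point to a pAc5.1-type vector. It is maintained in E. coli through a ColE1/pUC-family origin of replication and selected with ampicillin via a β-lactamase gene driven by its own bla promoter. The catalogue describes it as low copy even though the annotated origin is of the high-copy type. No marker for selection in insect cells is annotated. Short fragments annotated as tetracycline resistance and SV40 large T antigen appear to be non-functional backbone remnants.

The expression cassette is driven by the D. melanogaster actin 5C (Ac5) promoter, a strong constitutive promoter commonly used in fly cell lines. It is followed by an EGFP coding sequence and, a few bases downstream on the same strand, the osk open reading frame, an arrangement consistent with an N-terminal EGFP–Oskar fusion. According to the depositor, the ORF was taken from an NCBI reference transcript. A V5 epitope tag is annotated just after osk, but the record does not show whether it is read through in frame or cut off by a stop codon. An SV40 polyadenylation signal sits downstream of the cassette. The meaning of the "_C" suffix is not stated.

Oskar organises the germ plasm and directs posterior localisation of nanos. The stated purpose is simply insect expression of DmOskar. The EGFP fusion would lend itself to visualising or pulling down the protein in transfected cells, though no specific application is recorded.
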