Features (pLannotate 1.2.2; 10 found; start..end, strand, type, name):
     56..2565    +  promoter       Ac5 promoter: Drosophila melanogaster actin 5C promoter
   2585..3301    +  CDS            EGFP: EGFP is a basic (constitutively fluorescent) green fluorescent protein published in 1996, derived from Aequorea victoria. It is reported to be a rapidly-maturing weak dimer with moderate acid sensitivity.
   3311..5128    +  CDS            osk: OSKA_DROME - Experimental evidence at protein level: Swiss-Prot protein existence level 1. Organizes the germ plasm and directs localization of the posterior determinant nanos. Oskar protein is required to keep nos RNA and staufen protein at the posterior pole. From Drosophila melanogaster (Fruit fly).
   5168..5209    +  CDS            V5 tag: epitope tag from simian virus 5
   5309..5443    -  polyA_signal   SV40 poly(A) signal: SV40 polyadenylation signal
   5466..5550    -  CDS            large T antigen (fragment): large T antigen from SV40 (simian virus 40)
   5551..5998    +  CDS            TcR (fragment): tetracycline efflux protein; tet; confers resistance to tetracycline
   6044..6632    -  rep_origin     ori: high-copy-number ColE1/pMB1/pBR322/pUC origin of replication
   6803..7663    -  CDS            AmpR: β-lactamase; bla; confers resistance to ampicillin, carbenicillin, and related antibiotics
   7664..7768    -  promoter       AmpR promoter: bla
>Addgene plasmid #145999 | pAc5.1B-EGFP-DmOskar_C | addgene full sequence | sequence record 362930 | Addgene NGS Result
CTTCAAGAATTAATTCTATATTCTAAAAACACAAATGATACTTCTAAAAAAAAATCATGAATGGCATCAA
CTCTGAATCAAATCTTTGCAGATGCACCTACTTCTCATTTCCACTGTCACATCATTTTTCCAGATCTCGC
TGCCTGTTATGTGGCCCACAAACCAAGACACGTTTTATGGCCATTAAAGCTGGCTGATCGTCGCCAAACA
CCAAATACATAATGAATATGTACACATTCGAGAAAGAAGCGATCAAAGAAGCGTCTTCGGGCGGAGTAGG
AGAATGCGGAGGAGAAGGAGAACGAGCTGATCTAGTATCTCTCCACAATCCAATGCCAACTGACCAACTG
GCCATATTCGGAGCAATTTGAAGCCAATTTCCATCGCCTGGCGATCGCTCCATTCTTGGCTATATGTTTT
TCACCGTTACCCGGGGCCATTTTCAAAGACTCGTCGGCAAGATAAGATTGTGTCACTCGCTGTCTCTCTT
CATTTGTCGAAGAATGCTGAGGAATTTCGCGATGACGTCGGCGAGTATTTTGAAGAATGAGAATAATTTG
TATTTATACGAAAATCAGTTAGTGGAATTTTCTACAAAAACATGTTATCTATAGATAATTTTGTTGCAAA
ATATGTTGACTATGACAAAGATTGTATGTATATACCTTTAATGTATTCTCATTTTCTTATGTATTTATAA
TGGCAATGATGATACTGATGATATTTTAAGATGATGCCAGACCAAAAGGCTTGAATTTCTGCGTCTTTTG
CCGAACGCAGTGCATGTGCAATTGTTGTTTTTTGGAATATTCAATTTTCGGACTGTCCGCTTTGATTTCA
GTTTCTTGGCTTATTCAAAAAGCAAAGTAAAGCCAAAAAAGCGAGATGGCAATACCAAATGCGGCAAAAC
GGTAGTGGAAGGAAAGGGGTGCGGGGCAGCGGAAGGAAGGGTGGGGCGGGGCGTGGCGGGGTCTGTGGCT
GGGCGCGACGTCACCGACGTTGGAGCCACTCCTTTGACCATGTGTGCGTGTGTGTATTATTCGTGTCTCG
CCACTCGCCGGTTGTTTTTTTCTTTTTATGCTGCGCTCTCTCTAGCGCCATCTCGCTTACGCATGCTCAA
CGCACCGCATGTTGCCGTTTCCTTTTATGCGTCATTTTGGCTCGAAATAGGCAATTATTTAAACAAAGAT
TAGTCAACGAAAACGCTAAAATAAATAAGTCTACAATATGGTTACTTATTGCCATGTGTGTGCAGCCAAC
GATAGCAACAAAAGCAACAACACAGGTGGCTTTCCCTCTTTCACTTTTTGTTTGCAAGCCGCGTGCGAGC
AAGACGGCACGACCGGCAAACGCAATTACGCTGACAAAGAGCAGACGAAGTTTTGGCGAAAAACATCAAG
GCGCCTGATACGAATGCATTTGCAATAACAATTGCGATATTTAATATTGTTTATGAAGCTGTTTGACTTC
AAAACACACAAAAAAAAAAATAAAACAAATTATTTGAAAGAGAATTAGGAATCGGACGCTTATCGTTAGG
GTAACAACAAGAAATGCTTACTGAGTCACAGCCTCTGGAAAACTGCCGCAAGCCAGAGAGAGAGAGAAAA
AGAGGGAGAGCAGCTTAGACCGCATGTGCTTGTGTGTGAGGCGTCTCTCTCTTCGTCTCTGTTGCGCAAA
CGCATAGACTGCACTGAAAAAATCGATTACCTATTTTTTATGAATGAATATTTGCACTATTACTATTCAA
AACTATTAAGATAGCAATCACATTCAATAGCCAAATACTATACCACCTGAGCGATGCAACGAAATGATCA
ATTTGAGCAAAAATGCTGCATATTTAGGACGGCATCATTATAGAAATGCTTCTTGCTGTGTACTTTTCTC
TCGTCTGGCAGCTGTTTCGCCGTTATTGTTAAAACCGGCTTAAGTTAGGTGTGTTTTCTACGACTAGTGA
ATGCCCTACTAGAAGATGTGTGTTGCACAAAATGTCCCTGGAATAACCAATTTGAAGTGCAGATAGCAGT
AAACGTAAGCTAATATGAATATTATTTAACTGTAATGTTTTAATATCGCTGGACATTACTAATAAACCCA
CTATAAACACATGTACATATGTATGTTTTGGCATACAATGAGTAGTTGGGGAAAAAATGTGTAAAAGCAC
CGTGACCATCACAGCATAAAGATAACCAGCTGAAGTATCGAATATGAGTAACCCCCAAATTGAATCACAT
GCCGCAACTGATAGGACCCATGGAAGTACACTCTTCATGGCGATATACAAGACACACACAAGCACGAACA
CCCAGTTGCGGAGGAAATTCTCCGTAAATGAAAACCCAATCGGCGAACAATTCATACCCATATATGGTAA
AAGTTTTGAACGCGACTTGAGAGCGGAGAGCATTGCGGCTGATAAGGTTTTAGCGCTAAGCGGGCTTTAT
AAAACGGGCTGCGGGACCAGTTTTCATATCACTACCGTTTGAGTTCTTGTGCTGTGTGGATACTCCTCCC
GACACAAAGCCGCTCCATCAGCCAGCAGTCGTCTAATCCAGAGACCCCGGATCGGGGTACCATCATGGTG
AGCAAGGGCGAGGAGCTGTTCACCGGGGTGGTGCCCATCCTGGTCGAGCTGGACGGCGACGTAAACGGCC
ACAAGTTCAGCGTGTCCGGCGAGGGCGAGGGCGATGCCACCTACGGCAAGCTGACCCTGAAGTTCATCTG
CACCACCGGCAAGCTGCCCGTGCCCTGGCCCACCCTCGTGACCACCCTGACCTACGGCGTGCAGTGCTTC
AGCCGCTACCCCGACCACATGAAGCAGCACGACTTCTTCAAGTCCGCCATGCCCGAAGGCTACGTCCAGG
AGCGCACCATCTTCTTCAAGGACGACGGCAACTACAAGACCCGCGCCGAGGTGAAGTTCGAGGGCGACAC
CCTGGTGAACCGCATCGAGCTGAAGGGCATCGACTTCAAGGAGGACGGCAACATCCTGGGGCACAAGCTG
GAGTACAACTACAACAGCCACAACGTCTATATCATGGCCGACAAGCAGAAGAACGGCATCAAGGTGAACT
TCAAGATCCGCCACAACATCGAGGACGGCAGCGTGCAGCTCGCCGACCACTACCAGCAGAACACCCCCAT
CGGCGACGGCCCCGTGCTGCTGCCCGACAACCACTACCTGAGCACCCAGTCCGCCCTGAGCAAAGACCCC
AACGAGAAGCGCGATCACATGGTCCTGCTGGAGTTCGTGACCGCCGCCGGGATCACTCTCGGCATGGACG
AGCTGTACAAGCCAAGCTTGATGGCCGCAGTCACAAGTGAATTCCCCAGCAAACCGATCAGTTATACCAG
CACCAATACTTCCGCCAAAACCTATTATCTTAAGTCCGTGAAAAAGCGGGTGACCACGTGTTTCCAGCAG
TTGCGCGATAAACTCCAGTCATCCGGTTCCTTTCGCAAGAGTTCCTCCAGCTGCCTCAACCAGATCTTCG
TAAGGTCCGATTTCTCCGCATGCGGCGAACGCTTTCGGAAGATCTTCAAATCGGCGCGAAAAACCGAATT
GCCGGAGTTGTGGAAGGTGCCATTGGTGGCCCATGAACTCACCAGCCGGCAGAGCAGCCAGCAGTTGCAA
GTCGTAGCCAGACTCTTCTCGTCCACTCAGATTTCCACCAAGGAAATCACCTACAACAGCAACAGCAACA
CCAGCGAGAACAACATGACCATCATCGAGAGCAACTATATATCCGTGCGCGAGGAATATCCCGATATAGA
TAGTGAGGTGCGCGCCATATTGCTGAGCCACGCCCAGAATGGAATCACGATATCGAGCATCAAGAGTGAA
TATCGAAAACTGACGGGCAATCCATTTCCACTGCACGACAACGTGACGGATTTCCTGCTGACCATTCCCA
ATGTGACCGCTGAGTGCAGCGAGTCCGGTAAGCGGATCTTCAACCTGAAAGCGAGCCTGAAGAACGGTCA
CCTCCTGGATATGGTGCTCAACCAGAAAGAGCGCACCAGCGACTACAGCAGCGGAGCTCCGTCCCTGGAG
AACATACCACGAGCACCTCCACGCTACTGGAAGAATCCCTTCAAACGGAGGGCTCTGTCCCAGCTGAACA
CCAGCCCGAGGACCGTGCCCAAGATAACGGATGAAAAGACCAAGGATATCGCCACCAGGCCGGTTTCGCT
GCATCAAATGGCCAATGAGGCAGCGGAGTCGAACTGGTGCTACCAGGATAATTGGAAGCATCTCAACAAT
TTCTACCAGCAAGCCAGCGTAAATGCGCCAAAAATGCCAGTACCCATCAACATCTACAGCCCCGATGCCC
CAGAGGAACCAATCAATTTGGCTCCACCTGGGCATCAGCCAAGCTGCAGAACCCAAAGCCAGAAAACCGA
ACCGACTGAAAACCGCCATTTGGGCATCTTTGTGCATCCATTTAACGGCATGAACATAATGAAGAGACGC
CACGAAATGACGCCCACGCCAACGATTTTAACCAGTGGAACCTACAACGATTCTCTGCTGACGATTAACT
CGGATTACGATGCCTATCTGCTGGACTTTCCGCTTATGGGCGATGATTTTATGCTATATCTCGCCCGAAT
GGAGCTAAAATGCCGATTTAGGCGTCACGAACGCGTCCTGCAGTCAGGACTTTGTGTATCCGGACTGACG
ATCAATGGCGCCCGAAATCGTTTAAAAAGAGTCCAATTACCCGAGGGTACTCAGATCATCGTCAATATCG
GATCGGTGGACATTATGCGCGGCAAGCCTTTGGTTCAGATCGAGCACGATTTTCGGCTACTGATCAAGGA
GATGCACAATATGCGATTGGTGCCGATTCTAACAAATCTTGCACCGCTGGGCAACTATTGTCACGATAAG
GTATTATGTGACAAAATCTACCGATTCAACAAGTTTATCCGAAGCGAATGCTGTCACCTAAAGGTCATCG
ACATACACTCCTGTCTAATCAACGAAAGGGGCGTGGTGCGATTTGATTGCTTTCAGGCCTCACCACGCCA
AGTCACCGGTTCCAAGGAACCCTATCTGTTCTGGAACAAAATCGGTCGGCAGCGCGTACTGCAAGTTATT
GAAACGAGTCTGGAGTATTAAGGCGGCCGCTCGAGTCTAGAGGGCCCGCGGTTCGAAGGTAAGCCTATCC
CTAACCCTCTCCTCGGTCTCGATTCTACGCGTACCGGTCATCATCACCATCACCATTGAGTTTAAACCCG
CTGATCAGCCTCGACTGTGCCTTCTAAGGCCTGAGCTCGCTGATCAGCCTCGATCGAGGATCCAGACATG
ATAAGATACATTGATGAGTTTGGACAAACCACAACTAGAATGCAGTGAAAAAAATGCTTTATTTGTGAAA
TTTGTGATGCTATTGCTTTATTTGTAACCATTATAAGCTGCAATAAACAAGTTAACAACAACAATTGCAT
TCATTTTATGTTTCAGGTTCAGGGGGAGGTGTGGGAGGTTTTTTAAAGCAAGTAAAACCTCTACAAATGT
GGTATGGCTGATTATGATCAGTCGACCGATGCCCTTGAGAGCCTTCAACCCAGTCAGCTCCTTCCGGTGG
GCGCGGGGCATGACTATCGTCGCCGCACTTATGACTGTCTTCTTTATCATGCAACTCGTAGGACAGGTGC
CGGCAGCGCTCTGGGTCATTTTCGGCGAGGACCGCTTTCGCTGGAGCGCGACGATGATCGGCCTGTCGCT
TGCGGTATTCGGAATCTTGCACGCCCTCGCTCAAGCCTTCGTCACTGGTCCCGCCACCAAACGTTTCGGC
GAGAAGCAGGCCATTATCGCCGGCATGGCGGCCGACGCGCTGGGCTACGTCTTGCTGGCGTTCGCGACGC
GAGGCTGGATGGCCTTCCCCATTATGATTCTTCTCGCTTCCGGCGGCATCGGGATGCCCGCGTTGCAGGC
CATGCTGTCCAGGCAGGTAGATGACGACCATCAGGGACAGCTTCAAGGCCAGCAAAAGGCCAGGAACCGT
AAAAAGGCCGCGTTGCTGGCGTTTTTCCATAGGCTCCGCCCCCCTGACGAGCATCACAAAAATCGACGCT
CAAGTCAGAGGTGGCGAAACCCGACAGGACTATAAAGATACCAGGCGTTTCCCCCTGGAAGCTCCCTCGT
GCGCTCTCCTGTTCCGACCCTGCCGCTTACCGGATACCTGTCCGCCTTTCTCCCTTCGGGAAGCGTGGCG
CTTTCTCATAGCTCACGCTGTAGGTATCTCAGTTCGGTGTAGGTCGTTCGCTCCAAGCTGGGCTGTGTGC
ACGAACCCCCCGTTCAGCCCGACCGCTGCGCCTTATCCGGTAACTATCGTCTTGAGTCCAACCCGGTAAG
ACACGACTTATCGCCACTGGCAGCAGCCACTGGTAACAGGATTAGCAGAGCGAGGTATGTAGGCGGTGCT
ACAGAGTTCTTGAAGTGGTGGCCTAACTACGGCTACACTAGAAGGACAGTATTTGGTATCTGCGCTCTGC
TGAAGCCAGTTACCTTCGGAAAAAGAGTTGGTAGCTCTTGATCCGGCAAACAAACCACCGCTGGTAGCGG
TGGTTTTTTTGTTTGCAAGCAGCAGATTACGCGCAGAAAAAAAGGATCTCAAGAAGATCCTTTGATCTTT
TCTACGGGGTCTGACGCTCAGTGGAACGAAAACTCACGTTAAGGGATTTTGGTCATGAGATTATCAAAAA
GGATCTTCACCTAGATCCTTTTAAATTAAAAATGAAGTTTTAAATCAATCTAAAGTATATATGAGTAAAC
TTGGTCTGACAGTTACCAATGCTTAATCAGTGAGGCACCTATCTCAGCGATCTGTCTATTTCGTTCATCC
ATAGTTGCCTGACTCCCCGTCGTGTAGATAACTACGATACGGGAGGGCTTACCATCTGGCCCCAGTGCTG
CAATGATACCGCGAGACCCACGCTCACCGGCTCCAGATTTATCAGCAATAAACCAGCCAGCCGGAAGGGC
CGAGCGCAGAAGTGGTCCTGCAACTTTATCCGCCTCCATCCAGTCTATTAATTGTTGCCGGGAAGCTAGA
GTAAGTAGTTCGCCAGTTAATAGTTTGCGCAACGTTGTTGCCATTGCTGCAGGCATCGTGGTGTCACGCT
CGTCGTTTGGTATGGCTTCATTCAGCTCCGGTTCCCAACGATCAAGGCGAGTTACATGATCCCCCATGTT
GTGCAAAAAAGCGGTTAGCTCCTTCGGTCCTCCGATCGTTGTCAGAAGTAAGTTGGCCGCAGTGTTATCA
CTCATGGTTATGGCAGCACTGCATAATTCTCTTACTGTCATGCCATCCGTAAGATGCTTTTCTGTGACTG
GTGAGTACTCAACCAAGTCATTCTGAGAATAGTGTATGCGGCGACCGAGTTGCTCTTGCCCGGCGTCAAC
ACGGGATAATACCGCGCCACATAGCAGAACTTTAAAAGTGCTCATCATTGGAAAACGTTCTTCGGGGCGA
AAACTCTCAAGGATCTTACCGCTGTTGAGATCCAGTTCGATGTAACCCACTCGTGCACCCAACTGATCTT
CAGCATCTTTTACTTTCACCAGCGTTTCTGGGTGAGCAAAAACAGGAAGGCAAAATGCCGCAAAAAAGGG
AATAAGGGCGACACGGAAATGTTGAATACTCATACTCTTCCTTTTTCAATATTATTGAAGCATTTATCAG
GGTTATTGTCTCATGAGCGGATACATATTTGAATGTATTTAGAAAAATAAACAAATAGGGGTTCCGCGCA
CATTTCCCCGAAAAGTGCCACCTGACGTCTAAGAAACCATTATTATCATGACATTAACCTATAAAAATAG
GCGTATCACGAGGCCCTTTCGT
